>Addgene plasmid #165057 | pJAID8Z105 | addgene full sequence | sequence record 327156 | Addgene NGS Result
CCACACACCATAGCTTCAAAATGTTTCTACTCCTTTTTTACTCTTCCAGATTTTCTCGGACTCCGCGCAT
CGCCGTACCACTTCAAAACACCCAAGCACAGCATACTAAATTTCCCCTCTTTCTTCCTCTAGGGTGTCGT
TAATTACCCGTACTAAAGGTTTGGAAAAGAAAAAAGAGACCGCCTCGTTTCTTTTTCTTCGTCGAAAAAG
GCAATAAAAATTTTTATCACGTTTCTTTTTCTTGAAAATTTTTTTTTTTGATTTTTTTCTCTTTCGATGA
CCTCCCATTGATATTTAAGTTAATAAACGGTCTTCAATTTCTCAAGTTTCAGTTTCATTTTTCTTGTTCT
ATTACAACTTTTTTTACTTCTTGCTCATTAGAAAGAAAGCATAGCAATCTAATCTAAGTTTTAATTACAA
AATGGGATCCTCTAAAGGTGAAGAATTATTCACTGGTGTTGTCCCAATTTTGGTTGAATTAGATGGTGAT
GTTAATGGTCACAAATTTTCTGTCTCCGGTGAAGGTGAAGGTGATGCTACTTACGGTAAATTGACCTTAA
AATTTATTTGTACTACTGGTAAATTGCCAGTTCCATGGCCAACCTTAGTCACTACTTTCGGTTATGGTGT
TCAATGTTTTGCGAGATACCCAGATCATATGAAACAACATGACTTTTTCAAGTCTGCCATGCCAGAAGGT
TATGTTCAAGAAAGAACTATTTTTTTCAAAGATGACGGTAACTACAAGACCAGAGCTGAAGTCAAGTTTG
AAGGTGATACCTTAGTTAATAGAATCGAATTAAAAGGTATTGATTTTAAAGAAGATGGTAACATTTTAGG
TCACAAATTGGAATACAACTATAACTCTCACAATGTTTACATCATGGCTGACAAACAAAAGAATGGTATC
AAAGTTAACTTCAAAATTAGACACAACATTGAAGATGGTTCTGTTCAATTAGCTGACCATTATCAACAAA
ATACTCCAATTGGTGATGGTCCAGTCTTGTTACCAGACAACCATTACTTATCCACTCAATCTGCCTTATC
CAAAGATCCAAACGAAAAGAGAGACCACATGGTCTTGTTAGAATTTGTTACTGCTGCTGGTATTACCCAT
GGTATGGATGAATTGTACAAAAGATCTCCAAAAGACCCAGCTAAACCTCCAGCCAAGGCCCAAGTCGTCG
GCTGGCCACCAGTTAGGTCTTACAGAAAGAACGTAATGGTTAGTTGTCAAAAGTCCTCCGGTGGTCCAGA
AGCTGCTGCCTTTGTTAAGATGTTCAGCGAATTAATTAACTTCCAAAATGAAGGTCATGAGTGCCAATGC
CAATGTGGTAGCTGCAAAAATAATGAACAATGCCAAAAATCATGTAGCTGCCCAACGGGGTGTAACAGCG
ACGACAAATGCCCCTGCGGTAACAAGTCTGAAGAAACCAAGAAGTCATGCTGCTCTGGGAAATGTACCCC
ACCTAAGAAGAAAAGAAAGGTTTAAACTAGTATTGAATTGAATTGAAATCGATAGATCAATTTTTTTCTT
TTCTCTTTCCCCATCCTTTACGCTAAAATAATAGTTTATTTTATTTTTTGAATATTTTTTATTTATATAC
GTATATATAGACTATTATTTATCTTTTAATGATTATTAAGATTTTTATTAAAAAAAAATTCGCTCCTCTT
TTAATGCCTTTATGCAGTTTTTTTTTCCCATTCGATATTTCTATGTTCGGGTTCAGCGTATTTTAAGTTT
AATAACTCGAAAATTCTGCGTTCGTTAAAGCTTTCGAGAAGGATATTATTTGCGGCCGCGATTGCAAGAA
TTGATCTCCCTCATCGATGTCATAAATCAGTAAATATAAACATTAAATACATTACACGTAGCCACCCGCT
GTATAGCATAAAACTAACTTAAAATTATTCATATGCGTTTCCCGGGGCCGAAGCGTTATTGCCGATATTC
GGTAGCCGATTCCGCTGGCTTTTTTTTTTTGAACGAGGCAAAAAAGTTTCGTGACTGAACTTCTTCGTCA
CTGGTTTTGTTGATAATTTTTATCGTTTTTTACTTCGAGATTGAAAACAGTGTTCTGAATTTTAGCAACG
ATATCGCACCGCACGTTTAGCCTGATCAAACCTTATATATACCTCTACCTTAAAATATATATATATATAG
TATTCGAATTCCGAATTGTGTGTCTCCGCGGTTAGTGATTGTTATACACAAACAGAATACAGGAAAGTAA
ATCAATACAATAATAAAAGCTAGCAAAATGGTGACTTCTAATGTTGTCCTAGTGAGTGGTGAGGGTGAAC
GATTCACCGTAGACAAGAAAATCGCGGAGAGATCCCTGCTATTGAAAAACTATCTGAACGATATGCATGA
CAGCAACCTACAAAACAACTCAGATTCAGAATCAGATTCAGACTCGGAAACGAACCACAAAAGCAAAGAC
AACAATAACGGTGACGACGACGATGAGGATGACGACGAGATTGTGATGCCCGTGCCCAATGTTCGGTCTT
CCGTTTTGCAGAAGGTTATCGAATGGGCCGAGCACCACAGAGACTCTAACTTCCCTGACGAAGATGACGA
CGATTCCAGAAAGAGTGCTCCCGTGGACTCATGGGACAGAGAATTCCTGAAAGTGGACCAAGAGATGCTA
TACGAAATTATTCTGGCGGCAAACTACCTCAACATCAAGCCCTTGCTTGACGCTGGCTGCAAGGTGGTTG
CTGAAATGATCAGGGGAAGGTCTCCCGAGGAAATTAGAAGAACGTTTAATATCGTCAACGACTTCACTCC
AGAGGAGGAGGCTGCCATTAGGCGTGAAAATGAATGGGCTGAAGACCGTGGTATCTTTGATTTGGGTGCT
GGTGCTGGTGCTGGTGACCTTACTTCTATGACCTATTTCCCAGAAGAAGTCGTTGAACACATCTTCTCTT
TCTTGCCAGCTCAAAGAGATAGAAATACTGTTTCCTTGGTTTGTAAGGTTTGGTATGAAATCGAAAGATT
GAGTAGACGTGGTGTTTTCGTCGGTAATTGTTACGCTGTTAGAGCTGGTAGAGTTGCTGCTAGATTCCCA
AATGTTAGAGCCTTGACTGTCAAAGGTAAACCACATTTTGCTGACTTTAACTTGGTCCCACCAGATTGGG
GTGGTTATGCTGGTCCATGGATTGAAGCTGCCGCTAGAGGTTGTCACGGTTTGGAAGAATTGCGTATGAA
AAGAATGGTCGTTTCTGACGAATCTTTGGAATTATTGGCCCGTTCTTTTCCAAGATTCAGAGCTTTGGTT
TTGATCTCTTGTGAAGGTTTCAGTACTGACGGTTTGGCTGCCGTTGCTTCCCATTGTAAATTATTGAGAG
AATTGGACTTGCAAGAAAATGAAGTCGAAGATAGAGGTCCAAGATGGTTATCTTGTTTTCCAGACTCTTG
TACTTCTTTGGTCTCTTTGAACTTCGCTTGTATTAAGGGTGAAGTCAACGCTGGTTCTTTAGAAAGATTG
GTCTCCCGTTCTCCAAACTTACGTTCTTTGAGATTGAATCGTTCTGTTTCCGTTGATACCTTGGCTAAAA
TCTTATTGAGAACCCCAAACTTGGAAGACTTAGGTACTGGTAACTTGACCGACGATTTCCAAACTGAATC
CTACTTTAAATTAACTTCTGCTTTAGAAAAGTGTAAGATGTTGAGATCCTTATCTGGTTTTTGGGACGCC
TCTCCAGTCTGTTTATCTTTTATCTATCCATTGTGTGCTCAATTAACTGGTTTAAACTTATCTTACGCTC
CAACCTTGGATGCTAGTGACTTAACCAAGATGATTAGTAGATGTGTTAAGTTACAAAGATTATGGGTTTT
AGATTGTATTTCCGATAAGGGTTTACAAGTCGTTGCTAGTAGCTGTAAGGATTTGCAAGAATTAAGAGTC
TTTCCAAGTGATTTTTACGTTGCTGGTTACAGCGCTGTTACTGAAGAAGGTTTGGTCGCTGTTTCTTTGG
GTTGTCCAAAGTTGAACAGCTTATTGTACTTTTGTCATCAAATGACTAATGCTGCCTTAGTCACTGTTGC
TAAGAACTGTCCAAACTTCACCCGTTTCAGATTGTGTATTTTGGAACCAGGTAAACCAGACGTTGTCACC
TCCCAACCATTGGATGAAGGTTTCGGTGCTATCGTTAGAGAATGTAAGGGTTTGCAAAGATTATCTATCT
CTGGTTTGTTAACTGACAAAGTTTTCATGTACATCGGTAAATATGCCAAACAATTAGAAATGTTGAGCAT
TGCTTTCGCTGGTGACTCTGACAAGGGTATGATGCACGTTATGAATGGTTGTAAGAATTTGAGAAAGTTG
GAAATTAGAGATTCTCCATTCGGTGACGCTGCCTTATTGGGTAATTTTGCTAGATACGAAACTATGAGAA
GTTTGTGGATGAGTTCCTGTAACGTTACCTTGAAAGGTTGTCAAGTCTTAGCCAGCAAGATGCCAATGTT
GAACGTCGAAGTCATCAACGAAAGAGACGGTAGTAACGAAATGGAAGAAAATCACGGTGACTTACCAAAG
GTAGAAAAGTTGTACGTATACAGAACTACTGCTGGTGCTAGAGATGATGCTCCAAATTTCGTAAAGATTT
TGTAACTCGAGAGGACTATTTGCAAAGGGAAGGGATGCTAAGGTAGAGGGTGAACGTTACAGAAAAGCAG
GCTGGGAAGCATATTTGAGAAGATGCGGCCAGCAAAACTAAAAAACTGTATTATAAGTAAATGCATGTAT
ACTAAACTCACAAATTAGAGCTTCAATTTAATTATATCAGTTATTACCCGGGAATCTCGGTCGTAATGAT
TTAAATGCATGCAAGCTTGGCGTAATCATGGTCATAGCTGTTTCCTGTGTGAAATTGTTATCCGCTCACA
ATTCCACACAACATACGAGCCGGAAGCATAAAGTGTAAAGCCTGGGGTGCCTAATGAGTGAGCTAACTCA
CATTAATTGCGTTGCGCTCACTGCCCGCTTTCCAGTCGGGAAACCTGTCGTGCCAGCTGCATTAATGAAT
CGGCCAACGCGCGGGGAGAGGCGGTTTGCGTATTGGGCGCTCTTCCGCTTCCTCGCTCACTGACTCGCTG
CGCTCGGTCGTTCGGCTGCGGCGAGCGGTATCAGCTCACTCAAAGGCGGTAATACGGTTATCCACAGAAT
CAGGGGATAACGCAGGAAAGAACATGTGAGCAAAAGGCCAGCAAAAGGCCAGGAACCGTAAAAAGGCCGC
GTTGCTGGCGTTTTTCCATAGGCTCCGCCCCCCTGACGAGCATCACAAAAATCGACGCTCAAGTCAGAGG
TGGCGAAACCCGACAGGACTATAAAGATACCAGGCGTTTCCCCCTGGAAGCTCCCTCGTGCGCTCTCCTG
TTCCGACCCTGCCGCTTACCGGATACCTGTCCGCCTTTCTCCCTTCGGGAAGCGTGGCGCTTTCTCATAG
CTCACGCTGTAGGTATCTCAGTTCGGTGTAGGTCGTTCGCTCCAAGCTGGGCTGTGTGCACGAACCCCCC
GTTCAGCCCGACCGCTGCGCCTTATCCGGTAACTATCGTCTTGAGTCCAACCCGGTAAGACACGACTTAT
CGCCACTGGCAGCAGCCACTGGTAACAGGATTAGCAGAGCGAGGTATGTAGGCGGTGCTACAGAGTTCTT
GAAGTGGTGGCCTAACTACGGCTACACTAGAAGAACAGTATTTGGTATCTGCGCTCTGCTGAAGCCAGTT
ACCTTCGGAAAAAGAGTTGGTAGCTCTTGATCCGGCAAACAAACCACCGCTGGTAGCGGTGGTTTTTTTG
TTTGCAAGCAGCAGATTACGCGCAGAAAAAAAGGATCTCAAGAAGATCCTTTGATCTTTTCTACGGGGTC
TGACGCTCAGTGGAACGAAAACTCACGTTAAGGGATTTTGGTCATGAGATTATCAAAAAGGATCTTCACC
TAGATCCTTTTAAATTAAAAATGAAGTTTTAAATCAATCTAAAGTATATATGAGTAAACTTGGTCTGACA
GTTACCAATGCTTAATCAGTGAGGCACCTATCTCAGCGATCTGTCTATTTCGTTCATCCATAGTTGCCTG
ACTCCCCGTCGTGTAGATAACTACGATACGGGAGGGCTTACCATCTGGCCCCAGTGCTGCAATGATACCG
CGAGACCCACGCTCACCGGCTCCAGATTTATCAGCAATAAACCAGCCAGCCGGAAGGGCCGAGCGCAGAA
GTGGTCCTGCAACTTTATCCGCCTCCATCCAGTCTATTAATTGTTGCCGGGAAGCTAGAGTAAGTAGTTC
GCCAGTTAATAGTTTGCGCAACGTTGTTGCCATTGCTACAGGCATCGTGGTGTCACGCTCGTCGTTTGGT
ATGGCTTCATTCAGCTCCGGTTCCCAACGATCAAGGCGAGTTACATGATCCCCCATGTTGTGCAAAAAAG
CGGTTAGCTCCTTCGGTCCTCCGATCGTTGTCAGAAGTAAGTTGGCCGCAGTGTTATCACTCATGGTTAT
GGCAGCACTGCATAATTCTCTTACTGTCATGCCATCCGTAAGATGCTTTTCTGTGACTGGTGAGTACTCA
ACCAAGTCATTCTGAGAATAGTGTATGCGGCGACCGAGTTGCTCTTGCCCGGCGTCAATACGGGATAATA
CCGCGCCACATAGCAGAACTTTAAAAGTGCTCATCATTGGAAAACGTTCTTCGGGGCGAAAACTCTCAAG
GATCTTACCGCTGTTGAGATCCAGTTCGATGTAACCCACTCGTGCACCCAACTGATCTTCAGCATCTTTT
ACTTTCACCAGCGTTTCTGGGTGAGCAAAAACAGGAAGGCAAAATGCCGCAAAAAAGGGAATAAGGGCGA
CACGGAAATGTTGAATACTCATACTCTTCCTTTTTCAATATTATTGAAGCATTTATCAGGGTTATTGTCT
CATGAGCGGATACATATTTGAATGTATTTAGAAAAATAAACAAATAGGGGTTCCGCGCACATTTCCCCGA
AAAGTGCCACCTGACGTCTAAGAAACCATTATTATCATGACATTAACCTATAAAAATAGGCGTATCACGA
GGCCCTTTCGTCTCGCGCGTTTCGGTGATGACGGTGAAAACCTCTGACACATGCAGCTCCCGGAGACGGT
CACAGCTTGTCTGTAAGCGGATGCCGGGAGCAGACAAGCCCGTCAGGGCGCGTCAGCGGGTGTTGGCGGG
TGTCGGGGCTGGCTTAACTATGCGGCATCAGAGCAGATTGTACTGAGAGTGCACCATATGCGGTGTGAAA
TACCGCACAGATGCGTAAGGAGAAAATACCGCATCAGGCGCCATTCGCCATTCAGGCTGCGCAACTGTTG
GGAAGGGCGATCGGTGCGGGCCTCTTCGCTATTACGCCAGCTGGCGAAAGGGGGATGTGCTGCAAGGCGA
TTAAGTTGGGTAACGCCAGGGTTTTCCCAGTCACGACGTTGTAAAACGACGGCCAGTGAATTCATTTAAA
TTTTTTTGATTCGGTAATCTCCGAACAGAAGGAAGAACGAAGGAAGGAGCACAGACTTAGATTGGTATAT
ATACGCATATGTAGTGTTGAAGAAACATGAAATTGCCCAGTATTCTTAACCCAACTGCACAGAACAAAAA
CCTGCAGGAAACGAAGATAAAACATGTCCACAAAATCATATACCAGTAGAGCTGAGACTCATGCAAGTCC
GGTTGCATCGAAACTTTTACGTTTAATGGATGAAAAGAAGACCAATTTGTGTGCTTCTCTTGACGTTCGT
TCGACTGATGAGCTATTGAAACTTGTTGAAACGTTGGGTCCATACATTTGCCTTTTGAAAACACACGTTG
ATATCTTGGATGATTTCAGTTATGAGGGTACTGTCGTTCCATTGAAAGCATTGGCAGAGAAATACAAGTT
CTTGATATTTGAGGACAGAAAATTCGCCGATATCGGTAACACAGTCAAATTACAATATACATCGGGCGTT
TACCGTATCGCAGAATGGTCTGATATCACCAACGCCCACGGGGTTACTGGTGCTGGTATTGTTGCTGGCT
TGAAACAAGGTGCGCAAGAGGTCACCAAAGAACCAAGGGGATTATTGATGCTTGCTGAATTGTCTTCCAA
GGGTTCTCTAGCACACGGTGAATATACTAAGGGTACCGTTGATATTGCAAAGAGTGATAAAGATTTCGTT
ATTGGGTTCATTGCTCAGAACGATATGGGAGGAAGAGAAGAAGGGTTTGATTGGCTAATCATGACCCCAG
GTGTAGGTTTAGACGACAAAGGCGATGCATTGGGTCAGCAGTACAGAACCGTCGACGAAGTTGTAAGTGG
TGGATCAGATATCATCATTGTTGGCAGAGGACTTTTCGCCAAGGGTAGAGATCCTAAGGTTGAAGGTGAA
AGATACAGAAATGCTGGATGGGAAGCGTACCAAAAGAGAATCAGCGCTCCCCATTAATTATACAGGAAAC
TTAATAGAACAAATCACATATTTAATCTAATAGCCACCTGCATTGGCACGGTGCAACACTACTTCAACTT
CATCTTACAAAAAGATCACGTGATCTGTTGTATTGGGATCTCTAGACCTAATAACTTCGTATAGCATACA
TTATACGAAGTTATATTAAGGGTTGCTCGACCAGAAAGCGACCACCCAACTTTGGCTGATAATAGCGTAT
AAACAATGCATACTTTGTACGTTCAAAATACAATGCAGTAGATATATTTATGCATATTACATATAATACA
TATCACATAGGAAGCAACAGGCGCGTTGGACTTTTAATTTTCGAGGACCGCGAATCCTTACATCACACCC
AATCCCCCACAAGTGATCCC
Features (pLannotate 1.2.2; 22 found; start..end, strand, type, name):
      1..408     +  promoter       TEF1 promoter: S. cerevisiae TEF1; promoter for EF-1α
    431..1141    +  CDS            GFPmut3: GFPmut3 is a basic (constitutively fluorescent) green fluorescent protein published in 1996, derived from Aequorea victoria. It is reported to be a very rapidly-maturing weak dimer.
   1148..1279    +  CDS            IAA17 (fragment): IAA17_ARATH - Also known as AXR3. Experimental evidence at protein level: Swiss-Prot protein existence level 1. Aux/IAA proteins are short-lived transcriptional factors that function as repressors of early auxin response genes at low auxin concentrations. Repression is thought to result from the interaction with auxin response factors (ARFs), proteins that bind to the auxin- responsive promoter element (AuxRE). Formation of heterodimers with ARF proteins may alter their ability to modulate early auxin response genes expression. From Arabidopsis thaliana (Mouse-ear cress).
   1280..1462    +  CDS            CUP1-1: MTCU1_YEAST - Also known as MTH1. Experimental evidence at protein level: Swiss-Prot protein existence level 1. Protects the cell against copper toxicity by tightly chelating copper ions. May also act as a depository for copper designated for the effective transfer into the apo forms of copper proteins. From Saccharomyces cerevisiae (strain ATCC 204508 / S288c) (Baker's yeast).
   1502..1772    +  terminator     PGK1 terminator: S. cerevisae PGK1; transcription terminator for 3-phosphoglycerate kinase gene
   2148..2169    -  promoter       LEU2 promoter (fragment): S. cerevisiae LEU2
   2268..2849    +  CDS            SKP1: SKP1_YEAST - Also known as CBF3D. Experimental evidence at protein level: Swiss-Prot protein existence level 1. Essential component of the E3 ubiquitin ligase complex SCF (SKP1-CUL1-F-box protein) ubiquitin ligase complex, which mediates the ubiquitination and subsequent proteasomal degradation of target proteins like phosphorylated SIC1. Participates in the attachment of chromosomes to the spindle. Acts as a regulatory component of the centromere DNA-binding protein complex CBF3, which is essential for chromosome segregation and movement of centromeres along microtubules. CBF3 is required for
   2898..4622    +  CDS            TIR1B_ORYSJ: Experimental evidence at transcript level: Swiss-Prot protein existence level 2. From Oryza sativa subsp. japonica (Rice).
   4630..4731    +  CDS            URA3 (fragment): orotidine-5'-phosphate decarboxylase, required for uracil biosynthesis; S. cerevisiae URA3; yeast auxotrophic marker, counterselectable with 5-fluoroorotic acid (5-FOA)
   4885..4901    -  protein_bind   lac operator: The lac repressor binds to the lac operator to inhibit transcription in E. coli. This inhibition can be relieved by adding lactose or isopropyl-β-D-thiogalactopyranoside (IPTG). lac repressor encoded by lacI
   4909..4939    -  promoter       lac promoter: promoter for the E. coli lac operon
   4954..4975    -  protein_bind   CAP binding site: CAP binding activates transcription in the presence of cAMP. E. coli catabolite activator protein
   4988..5080    -  CDS            lacI (fragment): lac repressor; lacI; The lac repressor binds to the lac operator to inhibit transcription in E. coli. This inhibition can be relieved by adding lactose or isopropyl-β-D-thiogalactopyranoside (IPTG).
   5263..5851    -  rep_origin     ori: high-copy-number ColE1/pMB1/pBR322/pUC origin of replication
   6022..6882    -  CDS            AmpR: β-lactamase; bla; confers resistance to ampicillin, carbenicillin, and related antibiotics
   6883..6987    -  promoter       AmpR promoter: bla
   7082..7117    +  CDS            rop (fragment): Rop protein, which maintains plasmids at low copy number; rop
   7219..7318    +  misc_feature   bom (fragment): basis of mobility region from pBR322
   7324..7481    -  CDS            lacZα (fragment): LacZα fragment of β-galactosidase; lacZ fragment
   7488..7651    +  promoter       URA3 promoter (fragment): S. cerevisiae URA3
   7654..8439    +  CDS            URA3: PYRF_YEAST - Experimental evidence at protein level: Swiss-Prot protein existence level 1. From Saccharomyces cerevisiae (strain ATCC 204508 / S288c) (Baker's yeast).
   8591..8624    +  protein_bind   loxP: Cre-mediated recombination occurs in the 8-bp core sequence (GCATACAT). Cre recombinase
