[The description below was written by a language model from this plasmid's Addgene catalogue record and pLannotate feature annotations shown in this document.]
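Description:
pJAID8Z105 is a yeast integrative expression plasmid built on pUC19. It is maintained in E. coli through the high-copy ColE1/pUC origin and selected with ampicillin via the AmpR (β-lactamase) gene. No yeast replication origin is annotated, consistent with the stated integrative use. The cassette begins with a URA3 promoter fragment and ends with URA3 3′ sequence (annotated as a short URA3 fragment, listed as the URA3 terminator in the catalogue). These flanks suggest targeting to the URA3 locus, although the record does not name the integration site. Yeast selection relies on a URA3 marker, described in the catalogue as the Kluyveromyces lactis gene (KlURA3) with an AgTEF1 terminator, while the automated annotation matched it to S. cerevisiae URA3. A single loxP site is annotated downstream of the marker.

The payload comprises both halves of an auxin-inducible degron system. The TEF1 promoter drives a reporter fusion of yeast-enhanced GFP (annotated as GFPmut3), the AID* degron (a short fragment of Arabidopsis IAA17) and the yeast copper metallothionein CUP1. According to the insert name, the fusion also carries an SV40 nuclear localisation signal, and it ends at the PGK1 terminator. A second unit, driven by the ACS2 promoter according to the catalogue (not recognised in the feature table), expresses yeast SKP1 fused to a codon-optimised rice auxin receptor F-box protein, OsTIR1. Fusing OsTIR1 to SKP1 ties the receptor directly to the SCF ubiquitin ligase complex. On auxin addition, TIR1 binds the AID* tag, leading to ubiquitination and proteasomal degradation of the tagged protein. The fluorescent fusion provides a readout of depletion, and the associated work applied auxin-mediated protein depletion to metabolic engineering in terpene-producing yeast.
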