Addgene plasmid #165057: pJAID8Z105
Purpose: Integrative expression of nucleus-targeting yEGFP-AID*-CUP1 and SKP1-fusing rice auxin receptor gene OsTIR1.
Depositing lab: Claudia Vickers. Depositing organization: University of Queensland. Publication: Auxin-mediated protein depletion for metabolic engineering in terpene-producing yeast. Lu Z, Peng B, Ebert BE, Dumsday G, Vickers CE. Nat Commun. 2021 Feb 16;12(1):1051. doi: 10.1038/s41467-021-21313-1. PubMed 33594068.
Backbone
  Vector backbone: pUC19
  Vector type: Yeast Expression
Growth in bacteria
  Bacterial resistance: Ampicillin, 100 μg/mL
  Growth temperature: 37°C
  Growth strain: DH5alpha
  Copy number: High Copy
Gene/Insert
  Gene/Insert name: P-URA3>KlURA3>T-AgTEF1-P-TEF1>yEGFP>AID*>CUP1>SV40NSL>T-PGK1-P-ACS2>SKP1>OsTIR1opt>T-URA3
  Species: Other
  Mutation: WT
  Cloning method: Gibson Cloning
Terms and licenses: Academic/Nonprofit Terms; Industry Terms: Not Available to Industry
How to cite: pJAID8Z105 was a gift from Claudia Vickers (Addgene plasmid # 165057 ; http://n2t.net/addgene:165057 ; RRID:Addgene_165057)
